>Addgene plasmid #38839 | ACADSB | depositor partial sequence | sequence record 48896 | ACADSB sequence 1240 bps
ATGCACCATCATCATCATCATTCTTCTGGTGTAGATCTGGGTACCGAGAACCTGTACTTCCAATCCATG
[1143 nt withheld, positions 70-1212]
TAACAGTAAAGGTGGATACGGATCCGAA
