>Addgene plasmid #38839 | ACADSB | addgene partial sequence | sequence record 50327 | T7 5'-TAATACGACTCACTATAGGG-3'
TGTTTAACTTTAAGAAGGAGATATACATATGCACCATCATCATCATCATTCTTCTGGTGTAGATCTGGGT
ACCGAGAACCTGTACTTCCAATCCATG
[721 nt withheld, positions 98-818]
