>Addgene plasmid #38839 | ACADSB | addgene partial sequence | sequence record 50329 | T7_term
GGCTTGTTAGCAGCCGGATCTCAGTGGTGGTGGTGGTGGTGCTCGAGTGCGGCCGCAAGCTTGTCGACGG
AGCTCGAATTCGGATCCGTATCCACCTTTACTGTTA
[730 nt withheld, positions 107-836]
