[The description below was written by a language model from this plasmid's Addgene catalogue record.]
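Description:
ACADSB is a bacterial expression plasmid built on the pNIC28-Bsa4 backbone from the SGC, carrying a roughly 1.24 kb insert derived from human ACADSB, which encodes the short/branched chain acyl-Coenzyme A dehydrogenase. The plasmid is maintained in E. coli under kanamycin selection and is recorded as low copy. The insert was introduced by ligation independent cloning, the standard route for placing many targets into the same vector in parallel without restriction digestion of the insert.

The coding sequence is fused at its N terminus to a histidine tag followed by a TEV protease recognition site. This lets the recombinant protein be captured by immobilised metal affinity chromatography, after which the tag can be cleaved off to leave near-native protein. The record does not explicitly name the promoter, but the listed sequencing primers (T7 forward and T7 terminator reverse) indicate that the insert sits between T7 promoter and terminator elements, consistent with T7 RNA polymerase-driven expression in a suitable E. coli host. No feature table is provided, so the origin of replication and other backbone elements are not documented here.

The stated purpose is bacterial production of protein for structure determination, and the record cautions that the insert may not be the full open reading frame. It is likely a construct with boundaries chosen for solubility and crystallisation rather than the complete native protein. An associated PDB entry is listed among the alternative names, suggesting the construct was linked to a solved structure. One inconsistency is worth noting: the species is given as human, but the linked Entrez Gene entry uses mouse-style nomenclature and aliases.
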