Addgene plasmid #38839: ACADSB
Purpose: Bacterial expression for structure determination; may not be full ORF
Depositing lab: Nicola Burgess-Brown. Depositing organization: University of Oxford.
Backbone
  Vector backbone: pNIC28-Bsa4
  Backbone manufacturer: SGC
  Vector type: Bacterial Expression
Growth in bacteria
  Bacterial resistance: Kanamycin, 50 μg/mL
  Growth temperature: 37°C
  Growth strain: Mach1
  Copy number: Low Copy
Gene/Insert
  Gene/Insert name: ACADSB (alt names: acyl-Coenzyme A dehydrogenase, short/branched chain; PDB:2JIF)
  Species: H. sapiens (human)
  Insert size (bp): 1240
  Entrez Gene: Acadsb (a.k.a. 1300003O09Rik, BB066609)
  Tag / fusion protein: His Tev (N terminal on insert)
  Cloning method: Ligation Independent Cloning
  Sequencing primers: 5′ T7; 3′ T7-term
Terms and licenses: Academic/Nonprofit Terms; Industry Terms: Not Available to Industry
How to cite: ACADSB was a gift from Nicola Burgess-Brown (Addgene plasmid # 38839 ; http://n2t.net/addgene:38839 ; RRID:Addgene_38839)
